Addgene plasmid #111102: pCR1082
Purpose: Expresses FANCE_-_35420187.23-P1P2 sgRNA in pCR1068
Depositing lab: Jacob Corn. Depositing organization: University of California, Berkeley. Publication: CRISPR-Cas9 genome editing in human cells occurs via the Fanconi anemia pathway. Richardson CD, Kazane KR, Feng SJ, Zelin E, Bray NL, Schafer AJ, Floor SN, Corn JE. Nat Genet. 2018 Aug;50(8):1132-1139. doi: 10.1038/s41588-018-0174-0. Epub 2018 Jul 27. PubMed 30054595.
Backbone
  Vector backbone: pCR1068
  Vector type: Lentiviral
Growth in bacteria
  Bacterial resistance: Ampicillin, 100 μg/mL
  Growth temperature: 37°C
  Growth strain: NEB Stable
  Copy number: High Copy
Gene/Insert
  Gene/Insert name: FANCE gRNA
  gRNA/shRNA sequence: GCTCCGGTCTCCCAACGCCG
  Species: H. sapiens (human)
  Entrez Gene: FANCE (a.k.a. FACE, FAE)
  Cloning method: Restriction Enzyme; 5′ cloning site Unknown (unknown if destroyed)
Terms and licenses: Academic/Nonprofit Terms; Industry Terms: Not Available to Industry
How to cite: pCR1082 was a gift from Jacob Corn (Addgene plasmid # 111102 ; http://n2t.net/addgene:111102 ; RRID:Addgene_111102)
