[The description below was written by a language model from this plasmid's Addgene catalogue record and pLannotate feature annotations shown in this document.]
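Description:
pCR1082 is a lentiviral sgRNA expression plasmid built on the pCR1068 backbone, carrying a guide RNA directed against human FANCE, a Fanconi anemia pathway gene. The guide's name ends in "P1P2", which may refer to the gene's promoter region, but the record does not say which Cas9 variant it is meant to be paired with. In bacteria the plasmid is maintained at high copy from a ColE1/pUC-type origin and selected with ampicillin through the β-lactamase gene. A recombination-limiting strain is recorded for propagation, as is common for LTR-containing vectors.

The viral portion has a third-generation layout. A CMV enhancer/promoter replaces the upstream part of the 5' LTR to drive genomic RNA transcription in packaging cells. It is followed by the HIV-1 Ψ packaging signal with a gag fragment, the RRE for Rev-dependent nuclear export, and the cPPT/CTS. A WPRE and a truncated 3' LTR close the transfer cassette.

Between these elements lies the sgRNA cassette, annotated only by a fragment of the S. pyogenes tracrRNA scaffold. The promoter driving the guide is not annotated in the feature table and is not stated in the record. Downstream, an EF-1α promoter drives puromycin N-acetyltransferase followed by mEGFP, so transduced cells can be selected with puromycin and tracked by fluorescence. The short gap between the two coding sequences suggests a linking element, but none is annotated. Two loxP sites flank the region spanning the sgRNA scaffold and the marker cassette, so Cre could act on this region, although the record does not describe such use.

The associated study examined the role of the Fanconi anemia pathway in Cas9 genome editing in human cells, and this construct serves to perturb FANCE in that setting.
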