Features (pLannotate 1.2.2; 23 found; start..end, strand, type, name):
     10..389     +  enhancer       CMV enhancer: human cytomegalovirus immediate early enhancer
    390..589     +  promoter       CMV promoter: human cytomegalovirus (CMV) immediate early promoter
    607..787     +  LTR            5' LTR (truncated): truncated 5' long terminal repeat (LTR) from HIV-1
    834..959     +  misc_feature   HIV-1 Ψ: packaging signal of human immunodeficiency virus type 1
    943..1281    +  CDS            HIV-1 gag (fragment): gag protein from human immunodeficiency virus 1; gag
   1456..1689    +  misc_feature   RRE: The Rev response element (RRE) of HIV-1 allows for Rev-dependent mRNA export from the nucleus to the cytoplasm.
   2066..2166    +  CDS            Rev (fragment): human immunodeficiency virus 1 (HIV-1) Rev protein; rev; enhances nuclear export of unspliced and incompletely spliced viral mRNAs
   2216..2333    +  misc_feature   cPPT/CTS: central polypurine tract and central termination sequence of HIV-1
   2594..2627    +  protein_bind   loxP: Cre-mediated recombination occurs in the 8-bp core sequence (GCATACAT). Cre recombinase
   2752..2819    +  misc_RNA       tracrRNA (fragment): trans-activating CRISPR RNA for the Streptococcus pyogenes CRISPR/Cas9 system
   2892..4063    +  promoter       EF-1α promoter: strong constitutive promoter for human elongation factor EF-1α
   4075..4671    +  CDS            PuroR: puromycin N-acetyltransferase; pac from Streptomyces alboniger; confers resistance to puromycin
   4747..5466    +  CDS            mEGFP: enhanced GFP with monomerizing A206K mutation (Zacharias et al., 2002) mammalian codon-optimized
   5486..5519    +  protein_bind   loxP: Cre-mediated recombination occurs in the 8-bp core sequence (GCATACAT). Cre recombinase
   5552..5575    +  misc_feature   MCS (fragment): pBluescript multiple cloning site
   5575..6163    +  misc_feature   WPRE: woodchuck hepatitis virus posttranscriptional regulatory element
   6164..6183    +  misc_feature   MCS (fragment): pBluescript multiple cloning site
   6185..6685    +  CDS            nef (fragment): NEF_HV1LA - Experimental evidence at protein level: Swiss-Prot protein existence level 1. Extracellular Nef protein targets CD4(+) T-lymphocytes for apoptosis by interacting with CXCR4 surface receptors. From Human immunodeficiency virus type 1 group M subtype B (isolate Lai) (HIV-1).
   6692..6872    +  LTR            5' LTR (truncated): truncated 5' long terminal repeat (LTR) from HIV-1
   6934..7522    -  rep_origin     ori: high-copy-number ColE1/pMB1/pBR322/pUC origin of replication
   7693..8553    -  CDS            AmpR: β-lactamase; bla; confers resistance to ampicillin, carbenicillin, and related antibiotics
   8554..8658    -  promoter       AmpR promoter: bla
   8717..8769    -  misc_feature   bom (fragment): basis of mobility region from pBR322
>Addgene plasmid #111102 | pCR1082 | addgene full sequence | sequence record 211893 | Addgene NGS Result
ATACGCGTTGACATTGATTATTGACTAGTTATTAATAGTAATCAATTACGGGGTCATTAGTTCATAGCCC
ATATATGGAGTTCCGCGTTACATAACTTACGGTAAATGGCCCGCCTGGCTGACCGCCCAACGACCCCCGC
CCATTGACGTCAATAATGACGTATGTTCCCATAGTAACGCCAATAGGGACTTTCCATTGACGTCAATGGG
TGGAGTATTTACGGTAAACTGCCCACTTGGCAGTACATCAAGTGTATCATATGCCAAGTACGCCCCCTAT
TGACGTCAATGACGGTAAATGGCCCGCCTGGCATTATGCCCAGTACATGACCTTATGGGACTTTCCTACT
TGGCAGTACATCTACGTATTAGTCATCGCTATTACCATGGTGATGCGGTTTTGGCAGTACATCAATGGGC
GTGGATAGCGGTTTGACTCACGGGGATTTCCAAGTCTCCACCCCATTGACGTCAATGGGAGTTTGTTTTG
GCACCAAAATCAACGGGACTTTCCAAAATGTCGTAACAACTCCGCCCCATTGACGCAAATGGGCGGTAGG
CGTGTACGGTGGGAGGTCTATATAAGCAGCGCGTTTTGCCTGTACTGGGTCTCTCTGGTTAGACCAGATC
TGAGCCTGGGAGCTCTCTGGCTAACTAGGGAACCCACTGCTTAAGCCTCAATAAAGCTTGCCTTGAGTGC
TTCAAGTAGTGTGTGCCCGTCTGTTGTGTGACTCTGGTAACTAGAGATCCCTCAGACCCTTTTAGTCAGT
GTGGAAAATCTCTAGCAGTGGCGCCCGAACAGGGACTTGAAAGCGAAAGGGAAACCAGAGGAGCTCTCTC
GACGCAGGACTCGGCTTGCTGAAGCGCGCACGGCAAGAGGCGAGGGGCGGCGACTGGTGAGTACGCCAAA
AATTTTGACTAGCGGAGGCTAGAAGGAGAGAGATGGGTGCGAGAGCGTCAGTATTAAGCGGGGGAGAATT
AGATCGCGATGGGAAAAAATTCGGTTAAGGCCAGGGGGAAAGAAAAAATATAAATTAAAACATATAGTAT
GGGCAAGCAGGGAGCTAGAACGATTCGCAGTTAATCCTGGCCTGTTAGAAACATCAGAAGGCTGTAGACA
AATACTGGGACAGCTACAACCATCCCTTCAGACAGGATCAGAAGAACTTAGATCATTATATAATACAGTA
GCAACCCTCTATTGTGTGCATCAAAGGATAGAGATAAAAGACACCAAGGAAGCTTTAGACAAGATAGAGG
AAGAGCAAAACAAAAGTAAGACCACCGCACAGCAAGCGGCCGGCCGCTGATCTTCAGACCTGGAGGAGGA
GATATGAGGGACAATTGGAGAAGTGAATTATATAAATATAAAGTAGTAAAAATTGAACCATTAGGAGTAG
CACCCACCAAGGCAAAGAGAAGAGTGGTGCAGAGAGAAAAAAGAGCAGTGGGAATAGGAGCTTTGTTCCT
TGGGTTCTTGGGAGCAGCAGGAAGCACTATGGGCGCAGCGTCAATGACGCTGACGGTACAGGCCAGACAA
TTATTGTCTGGTATAGTGCAGCAGCAGAACAATTTGCTGAGGGCTATTGAGGCGCAACAGCATCTGTTGC
AACTCACAGTCTGGGGCATCAAGCAGCTCCAGGCAAGAATCCTGGCTGTGGAAAGATACCTAAAGGATCA
ACAGCTCCTGGGGATTTGGGGTTGCTCTGGAAAACTCATTTGCACCACTGCTGTGCCTTGGAATGCTAGT
TGGAGTAATAAATCTCTGGAACAGATTTGGAATCACACGACCTGGATGGAGTGGGACAGAGAAATTAACA
ATTACACAAGCTTAATACACTCCTTAATTGAAGAATCGCAAAACCAGCAAGAAAAGAATGAACAAGAATT
ATTGGAATTAGATAAATGGGCAAGTTTGTGGAATTGGTTTAACATAACAAATTGGCTGTGGTATATAAAA
TTATTCATAATGATAGTAGGAGGCTTGGTAGGTTTAAGAATAGTTTTTGCTGTACTTTCTATAGTGAATA
GAGTTAGGCAGGGATATTCACCATTATCGTTTCAGACCCACCTCCCAACCCCGAGGGGACCCGACAGGCC
CGAAGGAATAGAAGAAGAAGGTGGAGAGAGAGACAGAGACAGATCCATTCGATTAGTGAACGGATCGGCA
CTGCGTGCGCCAATTCTGCAGACAAATGGCAGTATTCATCCACAATTTTAAAAGAAAAGGGGGGATTGGG
GGGTACAGTGCAGGGGAAAGAATAGTAGACATAATAGCAACAGACATACAAACTAAAGAATTACAAAAAC
AAATTACAAAAATTCAAAATTTTCGGGTTTATTACAGGGACAGCAGAGATCCAGTTTGGTTAGTACCGGG
CCCGCCCTGCAGGTCTAGAGATCCGACGCGCCATCTCTAGGCCCGCGCCGGCCCCCTCGCACGGACTTGT
GGGAGAAGCTCGGCTACTCCCCTGCCCCGGTTAATTTGCATATAATATTTCCTAGTAACTATAGAGGCTT
AATGTGCGATAAAAGACAGATAATCTGTTCTTTTTAATACTAGCTACATTTTACATGATAGGCTTGGATT
TCTATAACTTCGTATAGCATACATTATACGAAGTTATAAACAGCACAAAAGGAAACTCACCCTAACTGTA
AAGTAATTGTGTGTTTTGAGACTATAAGTATCCCTTGGAGAACCACCTTGTTGGCTCCGGTCTCCCAACG
CCGGTTTAAGAGCTAAGCTGGAAACAGCATAGCAAGTTTAAATAAGGCTAGTCCGTTATCAACTTGAAAA
AGTGGCACCGAGTCGGTGCTTTTTTTCTCGAGTACTAGGATCCATTAGGCGGCCGCCCTGCAGGGTGGAT
AACCGTATTACCGCCATGCATGTGCCCGTCAGTGGGCAGAGCGCACATCGCCCACAGTCCCCGAGAAGTT
GGGGGGAGGGGTCGGCAATTGAACCGGTGCCTAGAGAAGGTGGCGCGGGGTAAACTGGGAAAGTGATGTC
GTGTACTGGCTCCGCCTTTTTCCCGAGGGTGGGGGAGAACCGTATATAAGTGCAGTAGTCGCCGTGAACG
TTCTTTTTCGCAACGGGTTTGCCGCCAGAACACAGGTAAGTGCCGTGTGTGGTTCCCGCGGGCCTGGCCT
CTTTACGGGTTATGGCCCTTGCGTGCCTTGAATTACTTCCACCTGGCTGCAGTACGTGATTCTTGATCCC
GAGCTTCGGGTTGGAAGTGGGTGGGAGAGTTCGAGGCCTTGCGCTTAAGGAGCCCCTTCGCCTCGTGCTT
GAGTTGAGGCCTGGCCTGGGCGCTGGGGCCGCCGCGTGCGAATCTGGTGGCACCTTCGCGCCTGTCTCGC
TGCTTTCGATAAGTCTCTAGCCATTTAAAATTTTTGATGACCTGCTGCGACGCTTTTTTTCTGGCAAGAT
AGTCTTGTAAATGCGGGCCAAGATCTGCACACTGGTATTTCGGTTTTTGGGGCCGCGGGCGGCGACGGGG
CCCGTGCGTCCCAGCGCACATGTTCGGCGAGGCGGGGCCTGCGAGCGCGGCCACCGAGAATCGGACGGGG
GTAGTCTCAAGCTGGCCGGCCTGCTCTGGTGCCTGGCCTCGCGCCGCCGTGTATCGCCCCGCCCTGGGCG
GCAAGGCTGGCCCGGTCGGCACCAGTTGCGTGAGCGGAAAGATGGCCGCTTCCCGGCCCTGCTGCAGGGA
GCTCAAAATGGAGGACGCGGCGCTCGGGAGAGCGGGCGGGTGAGTCACCCACACAAAGGAAAAGGGCCTT
TCCGTCCTCAGCCGTCGCTTCATGTGACTCCACGGAGTACCGGGCGCCGTCCAGGCACCTCGATTAGTTC
TCGCGCTTTTGGAGTACGTCGTCTTTAGGTTGGGGGGAGGGGTTTTATGCGATGGAGTTTCCCCACACTG
AGTGGGTGGAGACTGAAGTTAGGCCAGCTTGGCACTTGATGTAATTCTCCTTGGAATTTGCCCTTTTTGA
GTTTGGATCTTGGTTCATTCTCAAGCCTCAGACAGTGGTTCAAAGTTTTTTTCTTCCATTTCAGGTGTCG
TGAGCTAGCCCACCATGACCGAGTACAAGCCCACGGTGCGCCTCGCCACCCGCGACGACGTCCCCCGGGC
CGTACGCACCCTCGCCGCCGCGTTCGCCGACTACCCCGCCACGCGCCACACCGTCGACCCGGACCGCCAC
ATCGAGCGGGTCACCGAGCTGCAAGAACTCTTCCTCACGCGCGTCGGGCTCGACATCGGCAAGGTGTGGG
TCGCGGACGACGGCGCCGCGGTGGCGGTCTGGACCACGCCGGAGAGCGTCGAAGCGGGGGCGGTGTTCGC
CGAGATCGGCCCGCGCATGGCCGAGTTGAGCGGTTCCCGGCTGGCCGCGCAGCAACAGATGGAAGGCCTC
CTGGCGCCGCACCGGCCCAAGGAGCCCGCGTGGTTCCTGGCCACCGTCGGCGTCTCGCCCGACCACCAGG
GCAAGGGTCTGGGCAGCGCCGTCGTGCTCCCCGGAGTGGAGGCGGCCGAGCGCGCCGGGGTGCCCGCCTT
CCTGGAGACCTCCGCGCCCCGCAACCTCCCCTTCTACGAGCGGCTCGGCTTCACCGTCACCGCCGACGTC
GAGGTGCCCGAAGGACCGCGCACCTGGTGCATGACCCGCAAGCCCGGTGCCGGATCGGGAGAGGGCAGAG
GAAGTCTGCTAACATGCGGTGACGTCGAGGAGAATCCTGGCCCACCGGTCGCCACCATGGTGAGCAAGGG
CGAGGAGCTGTTCACCGGGGTGGTGCCCATCCTGGTCGAGCTGGACGGCGACGTAAACGGCCACAAGTTC
AGCGTGTCCGGCGAGGGCGAGGGCGATGCCACCTACGGCAAGCTGACCCTGAAGTTCATCTGCACCACCG
GCAAGCTGCCGGTGCCCTGGCCCACCCTCGTGACCACCCTGACCCATGGCGTGCAGTGCTTCAGCCGCTA
CCCCGACCACATGAAGCAGCACGACTTCTTCAAGTCCGCCATGCCCGAAGGCTACGTCCAGGAGCGCACC
ATCTTCTTCAAGGACGACGGCAACTACAAGACCCGCGCCGAGGTGAAGTTCGAGGGCGACACCCTGGTGA
ACCGCATCGAGCTGAAGGGCATCGACTTCAAGGAGGACGGCAACATCCTGGGGCACAAGCTGGAGTACAA
CTACAACAGCCACAACGTCTATATCATGGCCGACAAGCAGAAGAACGGCATCAAGGTGAACTTCAAGATC
CGCCACAACATCGAGGACGGCAGCGTGCAGCTCGCCGACCACTACCAGCAGAACACCCCCATCGGCGACG
GCCCCGTGCTGCTGCCCGACAACCACTACCTGAGCACCCAGTCCAAGCTGAGTAAAGACCCCAACGAGAA
GCGCGATCACATGGTCCTGCTGGAGTTCGTGACCGCCGCCGGGATCACTCTCGGCATGGACGAGCTGTAC
AAGTAAGAATTCGTCGAGGGACCTAATAACTTCGTATAGCATACATTATACGAAGTTATACATGTTTAAG
GGTTCCGGTTCCACTAGGTACAATTCGATATCAAGCTTATCGATAATCAACCTCTGGATTACAAAATTTG
TGAAAGATTGACTGGTATTCTTAACTATGTTGCTCCTTTTACGCTATGTGGATACGCTGCTTTAATGCCT
TTGTATCATGCTATTGCTTCCCGTATGGCTTTCATTTTCTCCTCCTTGTATAAATCCTGGTTGCTGTCTC
TTTATGAGGAGTTGTGGCCCGTTGTCAGGCAACGTGGCGTGGTGTGCACTGTGTTTGCTGACGCAACCCC
CACTGGTTGGGGCATTGCCACCACCTGTCAGCTCCTTTCCGGGACTTTCGCTTTCCCCCTCCCTATTGCC
ACGGCGGAACTCATCGCCGCCTGCCTTGCCCGCTGCTGGACAGGGGCTCGGCTGTTGGGCACTGACAATT
CCGTGGTGTTGTCGGGGAAATCATCGTCCTTTCCTTGGCTGCTCGCCTGTGTTGCCACCTGGATTCTGCG
CGGGACGTCCTTCTGCTACGTCCCTTCGGCCCTCAATCCAGCGGACCTTCCTTCCCGCGGCCTGCTGCCG
GCTCTGCGGCCTCTTCCGCGTCTTCGCCTTCGCCCTCAGACGAGTCGGATCTCCCTTTGGGCCGCCTCCC
CGCATCGATACCGTCGACCTCGATCGAGACCTAGAAAAACATGGAGCAATCACAAGTAGCAATACAGCAG
CTACCAATGCTGATTGTGCCTGGCTAGAAGCACAAGAGGAGGAGGAGGTGGGTTTTCCAGTCACACCTCA
GGTACCTTTAAGACCAATGACTTACAAGGCAGCTGTAGATCTTAGCCACTTTTTAAAAGAAAAGGGGGGA
CTGGAAGGGCTAATTCACTCCCAACGAAGACAAGATATCCTTGATCTGTGGATCTACCACACACAAGGCT
ACTTCCCTGATTGGCAGAACTACACACCAGGGCCAGGGATCAGATATCCACTGACCTTTGGATGGTGCTA
CAAGCTAGTACCAGTTGAGCAAGAGAAGGTAGAAGAAGCCAATGAAGGAGAGAACACCCGCTTGTTACAC
CCTGTGAGCCTGCATGGGATGGATGACCCGGAGAGAGAAGTATTAGAGTGGAGGTTTGACAGCCGCCTAG
CATTTCATCACATGGCCCGAGAGCTGCATCCGGACTGTACTGGGTCTCTCTGGTTAGACCAGATCTGAGC
CTGGGAGCTCTCTGGCTAACTAGGGAACCCACTGCTTAAGCCTCAATAAAGCTTGCCTTGAGTGCTTCAA
GTAGTGTGTGCCCGTCTGTTGTGTGACTCTGGTAACTAGAGATCCCTCAGACCCTTTTAGTCAGTGTGGA
AAATCTCTAGCAGCATGTGAGCAAAAGGCCAGCAAAAGGCCAGGAACCGTAAAAAGGCCGCGTTGCTGGC
GTTTTTCCATAGGCTCCGCCCCCCTGACGAGCATCACAAAAATCGACGCTCAAGTCAGAGGTGGCGAAAC
CCGACAGGACTATAAAGATACCAGGCGTTTCCCCCTGGAAGCTCCCTCGTGCGCTCTCCTGTTCCGACCC
TGCCGCTTACCGGATACCTGTCCGCCTTTCTCCCTTCGGGAAGCGTGGCGCTTTCTCATAGCTCACGCTG
TAGGTATCTCAGTTCGGTGTAGGTCGTTCGCTCCAAGCTGGGCTGTGTGCACGAACCCCCCGTTCAGCCC
GACCGCTGCGCCTTATCCGGTAACTATCGTCTTGAGTCCAACCCGGTAAGACACGACTTATCGCCACTGG
CAGCAGCCACTGGTAACAGGATTAGCAGAGCGAGGTATGTAGGCGGTGCTACAGAGTTCTTGAAGTGGTG
GCCTAACTACGGCTACACTAGAAGAACAGTATTTGGTATCTGCGCTCTGCTGAAGCCAGTTACCTTCGGA
AAAAGAGTTGGTAGCTCTTGATCCGGCAAACAAACCACCGCTGGTAGCGGTGGTTTTTTTGTTTGCAAGC
AGCAGATTACGCGCAGAAAAAAAGGATCTCAAGAAGATCCTTTGATCTTTTCTACGGGGTCTGACGCTCA
GTGGAACGAAAACTCACGTTAAGGGATTTTGGTCATGAGATTATCAAAAAGGATCTTCACCTAGATCCTT
TTAAATTAAAAATGAAGTTTTAAATCAATCTAAAGTATATATGAGTAAACTTGGTCTGACAGTTACCAAT
GCTTAATCAGTGAGGCACCTATCTCAGCGATCTGTCTATTTCGTTCATCCATAGTTGCCTGACTCCCCGT
CGTGTAGATAACTACGATACGGGAGGGCTTACCATCTGGCCCCAGTGCTGCAATGATACCGCGAGACCCA
CGCTCACCGGCTCCAGATTTATCAGCAATAAACCAGCCAGCCGGAAGGGCCGAGCGCAGAAGTGGTCCTG
CAACTTTATCCGCCTCCATCCAGTCTATTAATTGTTGCCGGGAAGCTAGAGTAAGTAGTTCGCCAGTTAA
TAGTTTGCGCAACGTTGTTGCCATTGCTACAGGCATCGTGGTGTCACGCTCGTCGTTTGGTATGGCTTCA
TTCAGCTCCGGTTCCCAACGATCAAGGCGAGTTACATGATCCCCCATGTTGTGCAAAAAAGCGGTTAGCT
CCTTCGGTCCTCCGATCGTTGTCAGAAGTAAGTTGGCCGCAGTGTTATCACTCATGGTTATGGCAGCACT
GCATAATTCTCTTACTGTCATGCCATCCGTAAGATGCTTTTCTGTGACTGGTGAGTACTCAACCAAGTCA
TTCTGAGAATAGTGTATGCGGCGACCGAGTTGCTCTTGCCCGGCGTCAATACGGGATAATACCGCGCCAC
ATAGCAGAACTTTAAAAGTGCTCATCATTGGAAAACGTTCTTCGGGGCGAAAACTCTCAAGGATCTTACC
GCTGTTGAGATCCAGTTCGATGTAACCCACTCGTGCACCCAACTGATCTTCAGCATCTTTTACTTTCACC
AGCGTTTCTGGGTGAGCAAAAACAGGAAGGCAAAATGCCGCAAAAAAGGGAATAAGGGCGACACGGAAAT
GTTGAATACTCATACTCTTCCTTTTTCAATATTATTGAAGCATTTATCAGGGTTATTGTCTCATGAGCGG
ATACATATTTGAATGTATTTAGAAAAATAAACAAATAGGGGTTCCGCGCACATTTCCCCGAAAAGTGCCA
CCTGACGTCGACGGATCGGGAGATCTCCCGATCCCCTATGGTGCACTCTCAGTACAATCTGCTCTGATGC
CGCATAGTTAAGCCAGTATCTGCTCCCTGCTTGTGTGTTGGAGGTCGCTGAGTAGTGCGCGAGCAAAATT
TAAGCTACAACAAGGCAAGGCTTGACCGACAATTGCATGAAGAATCTGCTTAGGGTTAGGCGTTTTGCGC
TGCTTCGCGATGTACGGGCCAGAT
